Addgene plasmid #248127: pFUW-SNAP25B-K40E
Purpose: Mammalian expression lentiviral vector encoding the Synaptosomal-Associated Protein (SNAP-25) with K40E mutation
Depositing lab: Ege Kavalali. Depositing organization: Vanderbilt University. Publication: Role of Aberrant Spontaneous Neurotransmission in SNAP25-Associated Encephalopathies. Alten B, Zhou Q, Shin OH, Esquivies L, Lin PY, White KI, Sun R, Chung WK, Monteggia LM, Brunger AT, Kavalali ET. Neuron. 2021 Jan 6;109(1):59-72.e5. doi: 10.1016/j.neuron.2020.10.012. Epub 2020 Nov 3. PubMed 33147442.
Backbone
  Vector backbone: pFUW
  Backbone size w/o insert (bp): 9124
  Vector type: Mammalian Expression
Growth in bacteria
  Bacterial resistance: Ampicillin, 100 μg/mL
  Growth temperature: 37°C
  Growth strain: DH5alpha
  Copy number: High Copy
Gene/Insert
  Gene/Insert name: SNAP25B-K40E
  Species: H. sapiens (human)
  Insert size (bp): 1222
  Mutation: K40E
  Entrez Gene: SNAP25 (a.k.a. CMS18, RIC-4, RIC4, SEC9, SNAP, SNAP-25, SUP, bA416N4.2, dJ1068F16.2)
  Promoter: Ubiquitin
  Cloning method: Restriction Enzyme; 5′ cloning site EcoRI (not destroyed); 3′ cloning site BamHI (not destroyed)
  Sequencing primers: 5′ ttgaaatgtaatcatttgggtc; 3′ aggttgattatcgataagcttg
Resource information
  A portion of this plasmid was derived from a plasmid made by: Dr. David Baltimore
Terms and licenses: Academic/Nonprofit Terms; Industry Terms: Not Available to Industry
Depositor comments: Human SNAP25B with a silent mutation at residue #3 GAA for GAG [E]
How to cite: pFUW-SNAP25B-K40E was a gift from Ege Kavalali (Addgene plasmid # 248127 ; http://n2t.net/addgene:248127 ; RRID:Addgene_248127)
