[The description below was written by a language model from this plasmid's Addgene catalogue record and pLannotate feature annotations shown in this document.]
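Description:
pFUW-SNAP25B-K40E is an HIV-1-based lentiviral transfer plasmid for mammalian expression of human SNAP-25, isoform B, carrying the K40E substitution. It is built on the pFUW backbone and is propagated in E. coli from a high-copy ColE1/pUC origin under ampicillin selection (AmpR). The backbone also carries an f1 origin and an SV40/EM7-driven BleoR cassette with an SV40 poly(A) signal, which lies outside the proviral region and so would not be transferred by the virus.

The viral portion has the layout of a third-generation-style vector. A CMV enhancer/promoter replaces the U3 region upstream of a truncated 5' LTR to drive genomic RNA production in packaging cells. It is followed by the Ψ packaging signal with a partial gag sequence, the RRE for Rev-dependent nuclear export, and the cPPT/CTS, which aids nuclear import of the reverse-transcribed genome. The internal expression cassette uses the human ubiquitin C promoter to drive the SNAP25 coding sequence, cloned between EcoRI and BamHI sites. A WPRE downstream enhances transcript stability and expression, and a truncated 3' LTR with a bGH poly(A) signal follows. No epitope tag or fluorescent reporter is annotated.

The annotation tool matched the coding sequence to the bovine SNAP25 entry, but the record states it is human, and the depositor notes a silent GAA-to-GAG change at codon 3. The annotated reading frame is about 0.6 kb, shorter than the listed insert size, a difference the record does not explain. SNAP-25 is a t-SNARE required for synaptic vesicle fusion. The associated work concerns aberrant spontaneous neurotransmission in SNAP25-associated encephalopathies, so the construct appears intended for studying this variant's effect on neurotransmitter release.
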