Features (pLannotate 1.2.2; 31 found; start..end, strand, type, name):
     30..82      -  misc_feature   bom (fragment): basis of mobility region from pBR322
    237..616     +  enhancer       CMV enhancer: human cytomegalovirus immediate early enhancer
    617..816     +  promoter       CMV promoter: human cytomegalovirus (CMV) immediate early promoter
    834..1014    +  LTR            5' LTR (truncated): truncated 5' long terminal repeat (LTR) from HIV-1
   1061..1186    +  misc_feature   HIV-1 Ψ: packaging signal of human immunodeficiency virus type 1
   1170..1533    +  CDS            HIV-1 gag (fragment): gag protein from human immunodeficiency virus 1; gag
   1679..1912    +  misc_feature   RRE: The Rev response element (RRE) of HIV-1 allows for Rev-dependent mRNA export from the nucleus to the cytoplasm.
   2289..2389    +  CDS            Rev (fragment): human immunodeficiency virus 1 (HIV-1) Rev protein; rev; enhances nuclear export of unspliced and incompletely spliced viral mRNAs
   2439..2556    +  misc_feature   cPPT/CTS: central polypurine tract and central termination sequence of HIV-1
   2621..3832    +  promoter       UbC promoter: human ubiquitin C promoter
   3843..3865    -  misc_feature   MCS (fragment): pUC18/19 multiple cloning site
   3872..4489    +  CDS            SNAP25: SNP25_BOVIN - Experimental evidence at protein level: Swiss-Prot protein existence level 1. t-SNARE involved in the molecular regulation of neurotransmitter release. May play an important role in the synaptic function of specific neuronal systems. Associates with proteins involved in vesicle docking and membrane fusion. Regulates plasma membrane recycling through its interaction with CENPF. Modulates the gating characteristics of the delayed rectifier voltage-dependent potassium channel KCNB1 in pancreatic beta cells (By similarity). From Bos taurus (Bovine).
   4505..4528    +  misc_feature   MCS (fragment): pBluescript multiple cloning site
   4528..5116    +  misc_feature   WPRE: woodchuck hepatitis virus posttranscriptional regulatory element
   5053..5634    +  CDS            nef (fragment): NEF_HV1H2 - Experimental evidence at protein level: Swiss-Prot protein existence level 1. Extracellular Nef protein targets CD4(+) T-lymphocytes for apoptosis by interacting with CXCR4 surface receptors. From Human immunodeficiency virus type 1 group M subtype B (isolate HXB2) (HIV-1).
   5641..5821    +  LTR            5' LTR (truncated): truncated 5' long terminal repeat (LTR) from HIV-1
   5853..6077    +  polyA_signal   bGH poly(A) signal: bovine growth hormone polyadenylation signal
   6081..6102    +  promoter       SV40 promoter (fragment): SV40 enhancer and early promoter
   6123..6551    +  rep_origin     f1 ori (sequence partly withheld): f1 bacteriophage origin of replication; arrow indicates direction of (+) strand synthesis
   6565..6894    +  promoter       SV40 promoter: SV40 enhancer and early promoter
   6942..6989    +  promoter       EM7 promoter: synthetic bacterial promoter&nbsp
   7008..7382    +  CDS            BleoR: antibiotic-binding protein; Sh ble from Streptoalloteichus hindustanus; confers resistance to bleomycin, phleomycin, and Zeocin™
   7392..7517    +  CDS            ble (fragment): BLE_KLEPN - Experimental evidence at protein level: Swiss-Prot protein existence level 1. Binding protein with a strong affinity to the bleomycin family of antibiotics. Binds to CL990; an antimitotic-antibiotic compound. From Klebsiella pneumoniae.
   7512..7633    +  polyA_signal   SV40 poly(A) signal: SV40 polyadenylation signal
   7706..7722    -  protein_bind   lac operator: The lac repressor binds to the lac operator to inhibit transcription in E. coli. This inhibition can be relieved by adding lactose or isopropyl-β-D-thiogalactopyranoside (IPTG). lac repressor encoded by lacI
   7730..7760    -  promoter       lac promoter: promoter for the E. coli lac operon
   7775..7796    -  protein_bind   CAP binding site: CAP binding activates transcription in the presence of cAMP. E. coli catabolite activator protein
   7809..7901    -  CDS            lacI (fragment): lac repressor; lacI; The lac repressor binds to the lac operator to inhibit transcription in E. coli. This inhibition can be relieved by adding lactose or isopropyl-β-D-thiogalactopyranoside (IPTG).
   8084..8672    -  rep_origin     ori: high-copy-number ColE1/pMB1/pBR322/pUC origin of replication
   8843..9703    -  CDS            AmpR: β-lactamase; bla; confers resistance to ampicillin, carbenicillin, and related antibiotics
   9704..9808    -  promoter       AmpR promoter: bla
>Addgene plasmid #248127 | pFUW-SNAP25B-K40E | addgene full sequence | sequence record 493395 | Addgene NGS Result
TCGACGGATCGGGAGATCTCCCGATCCCCTATGGTGCACTCTCAGTACAATCTGCTCTGATGCCGCATAG
TTAAGCCAGTATCTGCTCCCTGCTTGTGTGTTGGAGGTCGCTGAGTAGTGCGCGAGCAAAATTTAAGCTA
CAACAAGGCAAGGCTTGACCGACAATTGCATGAAGAATCTGCTTAGGGTTAGGCGTTTTGCGCTGCTTCG
CGATGTACGGGCCAGATATACGCGTTGACATTGATTATTGACTAGTTATTAATAGTAATCAATTACGGGG
TCATTAGTTCATAGCCCATATATGGAGTTCCGCGTTACATAACTTACGGTAAATGGCCCGCCTGGCTGAC
CGCCCAACGACCCCCGCCCATTGACGTCAATAATGACGTATGTTCCCATAGTAACGCCAATAGGGACTTT
CCATTGACGTCAATGGGTGGAGTATTTACGGTAAACTGCCCACTTGGCAGTACATCAAGTGTATCATATG
CCAAGTACGCCCCCTATTGACGTCAATGACGGTAAATGGCCCGCCTGGCATTATGCCCAGTACATGACCT
TATGGGACTTTCCTACTTGGCAGTACATCTACGTATTAGTCATCGCTATTACCATGGTGATGCGGTTTTG
GCAGTACATCAATGGGCGTGGATAGCGGTTTGACTCACGGGGATTTCCAAGTCTCCACCCCATTGACGTC
AATGGGAGTTTGTTTTGGCACCAAAATCAACGGGACTTTCCAAAATGTCGTAACAACTCCGCCCCATTGA
CGCAAATGGGCGGTAGGCGTGTACGGTGGGAGGTCTATATAAGCAGCGCGTTTTGCCTGTACTGGGTCTC
TCTGGTTAGACCAGATCTGAGCCTGGGAGCTCTCTGGCTAACTAGGGAACCCACTGCTTAAGCCTCAATA
AAGCTTGCCTTGAGTGCTTCAAGTAGTGTGTGCCCGTCTGTTGTGTGACTCTGGTAACTAGAGATCCCTC
AGACCCTTTTAGTCAGTGTGGAAAATCTCTAGCAGTGGCGCCCGAACAGGGACTTGAAAGCGAAAGGGAA
ACCAGAGGAGCTCTCTCGACGCAGGACTCGGCTTGCTGAAGCGCGCACGGCAAGAGGCGAGGGGCGGCGA
CTGGTGAGTACGCCAAAAATTTTGACTAGCGGAGGCTAGAAGGAGAGAGATGGGTGCGAGAGCGTCAGTA
TTAAGCGGGGGAGAATTAGATCGCGATGGGAAAAAATTCGGTTAAGGCCAGGGGGAAAGAAAAAATATAA
ATTAAAACATATAGTATGGGCAAGCAGGGAGCTAGAACGATTCGCAGTTAATCCTGGCCTGTTAGAAACA
TCAGAAGGCTGTAGACAAATACTGGGACAGCTACAACCATCCCTTCAGACAGGATCAGAAGAACTTAGAT
CATTATATAATACAGTAGCAACCCTCTATTGTGTGCATCAAAGGATAGAGATAAAAGACACCAAGGAAGC
TTTAGACAAGATAGAGGAAGAGCAAAACAAAAGTAAGACCACCGCACAGCAAGCGGCCGCTGATCTTCAG
ACCTGGAGGAGGAGATATGAGGGACAATTGGAGAAGTGAATTATATAAATATAAAGTAGTAAAAATTGAA
CCATTAGGAGTAGCACCCACCAAGGCAAAGAGAAGAGTGGTGCAGAGAGAAAAAAGAGCAGTGGGAATAG
GAGCTTTGTTCCTTGGGTTCTTGGGAGCAGCAGGAAGCACTATGGGCGCAGCGTCAATGACGCTGACGGT
ACAGGCCAGACAATTATTGTCTGGTATAGTGCAGCAGCAGAACAATTTGCTGAGGGCTATTGAGGCGCAA
CAGCATCTGTTGCAACTCACAGTCTGGGGCATCAAGCAGCTCCAGGCAAGAATCCTGGCTGTGGAAAGAT
ACCTAAAGGATCAACAGCTCCTGGGGATTTGGGGTTGCTCTGGAAAACTCATTTGCACCACTGCTGTGCC
TTGGAATGCTAGTTGGAGTAATAAATCTCTGGAACAGATTTGGAATCACACGACCTGGATGGAGTGGGAC
AGAGAAATTAACAATTACACAAGCTTAATACACTCCTTAATTGAAGAATCGCAAAACCAGCAAGAAAAGA
ATGAACAAGAATTATTGGAATTAGATAAATGGGCAAGTTTGTGGAATTGGTTTAACATAACAAATTGGCT
GTGGTATATAAAATTATTCATAATGATAGTAGGAGGCTTGGTAGGTTTAAGAATAGTTTTTGCTGTACTT
TCTATAGTGAATAGAGTTAGGCAGGGATATTCACCATTATCGTTTCAGACCCACCTCCCAACCCCGAGGG
GACCCGACAGGCCCGAAGGAATAGAAGAAGAAGGTGGAGAGAGAGACAGAGACAGATCCATTCGATTAGT
GAACGGATCGGCACTGCGTGCGCCAATTCTGCAGACAAATGGCAGTATTCATCCACAATTTTAAAAGAAA
AGGGGGGATTGGGGGGTACAGTGCAGGGGAAAGAATAGTAGACATAATAGCAACAGACATACAAACTAAA
GAATTACAAAAACAAATTACAAAAATTCAAAATTTTCGGGTTTATTACAGGGACAGCAGAGATCCAGTTT
GGTTAATTAACCCGTGTCGGCTCCAGATCTGGCCTCCGCGCCGGGTTTTGGCGCCTCCCGCGGGCGCCCC
CCTCCTCACGGCGAGCGCTGCCACGTCAGACGAAGGGCGCAGCGAGCGTCCTGATCCTTCCGCCCGGACG
CTCAGGACAGCGGCCCGCTGCTCATAAGACTCGGCCTTAGAACCCCAGTATCAGCAGAAGGACATTTTAG
GACGGGACTTGGGTGACTCTAGGGCACTGGTTTTCTTTCCAGAGAGCGGAACAGGCGAGGAAAAGTAGTC
CCTTCTCGGCGATTCTGCGGAGGGATCTCCGTGGGGCGGTGAACGCCGATGATTATATAAGGACGCGCCG
GGTGTGGCACAGCTAGTTCCGTCGCAGCCGGGATTTGGGTCGCGGTTCTTGTTTGTGGATCGCTGTGATC
GTCACTTGGTGAGTAGCGGGCTGCTGGGCTGGCCGGGGCTTTCGTGGCCGCCGGGCCGCTCGGTGGGACG
GAAGCGTGTGGAGAGACCGCCAAGGGCTGTAGTCTGGGTCCGCGAGCAAGGTTGCCCTGAACTGGGGGTT
GGGGGGAGCGCAGCAAAATGGCGGCTGTTCCCGAGTCTTGAATGGAAGACGCTTGTGAGGCGGGCTGTGA
GGTCGTTGAAACAAGGTGGGGGGCATGGTGGGCGGCAAGAACCCAAGGTCTTGAGGCCTTCGCTAATGCG
GGAAAGCTCTTATTCGGGTGAGATGGGCTGGGGCACCATCTGGGGACCCTGACGTGAAGTTTGTCACTGA
CTGGAGAACTCGGTTTGTCGTCTGTTGCGGGGGCGGCAGTTATGGCGGTGCCGTTGGGCAGTGCACCCGT
ACCTTTGGGAGCGCGCGCCCTCGTCGTGTCGTGACGTCACCCGTTCTGTTGGCTTATAATGCAGGGTGGG
GCCACCTGCCGGTAGGTGTGCGGTAGGCTTTTCTCCGTCGCAGGACGCAGGGTTCGGGCCTAGGGTAGGC
TCTCCTGAATCGACAGGCGCCGGACCTCTGGTGAGGGGAGGGATAAGTGAGGCGTCAGTTTCTTTGGTCG
GTTTTATGTACCTATCTTCTTAAGTAGCTGAAGCTCCGGTTTTGAACTATGCGCTCGGGGTTGGCGAGTG
TGTTTTGTGAAGTTTTTTAGGCACCTTTTGAAATGTAATCATTTGGGTCAATATGTAATTTTCAGTGTTA
GACTAGTAAATTGTCCGCTAAATTCTGGCCGTTTTTGGCTTTTTTGTTAGACGAAGCTTGGGCTGCAGGT
CGACTCTAGAGGATCGAATTCATGGCCGAGGACGCAGACATGCGCAATGAGCTGGAGGAGATGCAGCGAA
GGGCTGACCAGTTGGCTGATGAGTCGCTGGAAAGCACCCGTCGTATGCTGCAACTGGTTGAAGAGAGTGA
AGATGCTGGTATCAGGACTTTGGTTATGTTGGATGAACAAGGAGAACAACTGGAACGCATTGAGGAAGGG
ATGGACCAAATCAATAAGGACATGAAAGAAGCAGAAAAGAATTTGACGGACCTAGGAAAATTCTGCGGGC
TTTGTGTGTGTCCCTGTAACAAGCTTAAATCAAGTGATGCTTACAAAAAAGCCTGGGGCAATAATCAGGA
CGGAGTGGTGGCCAGCCAGCCTGCTCGTGTAGTGGACGAACGGGAGCAGATGGCCATCAGTGGCGGCTTC
ATCCGCAGGGTAACAAATGATGCCCGAGAAAATGAAATGGATGAAAACCTAGAGCAGGTGAGCGGCATCA
TCGGGAACCTCCGTCACATGGCCCTGGATATGGGCAATGAGATCGATACACAGAATCGCCAGATCGACAG
GATCATGGAGAAGGCTGATTCCAACAAAACCAGAATTGATGAGGCCAACCAACGTGCAACAAAGATGCTG
GGAAGTGGTTAAGGATCCGTTAACAATTCGATATCAAGCTTATCGATAATCAACCTCTGGATTACAAAAT
TTGTGAAAGATTGACTGGTATTCTTAACTATGTTGCTCCTTTTACGCTATGTGGATACGCTGCTTTAATG
CCTTTGTATCATGCTATTGCTTCCCGTATGGCTTTCATTTTCTCCTCCTTGTATAAATCCTGGTTGCTGT
CTCTTTATGAGGAGTTGTGGCCCGTTGTCAGGCAACGTGGCGTGGTGTGCACTGTGTTTGCTGACGCAAC
CCCCACTGGTTGGGGCATTGCCACCACCTGTCAGCTCCTTTCCGGGACTTTCGCTTTCCCCCTCCCTATT
GCCACGGCGGAACTCATCGCCGCCTGCCTTGCCCGCTGCTGGACAGGGGCTCGGCTGTTGGGCACTGACA
ATTCCGTGGTGTTGTCGGGGAAATCATCGTCCTTTCCTTGGCTGCTCGCCTGTGTTGCCACCTGGATTCT
GCGCGGGACGTCCTTCTGCTACGTCCCTTCGGCCCTCAATCCAGCGGACCTTCCTTCCCGCGGCCTGCTG
CCGGCTCTGCGGCCTCTTCCGCGTCTTCGCCTTCGCCCTCAGACGAGTCGGATCTCCCTTTGGGCCGCCT
CCCCGCATCGATACCGTCGACCTCGAGACCTAGAAAAACATGGAGCAATCACAAGTAGCAATACAGCAGC
TACCAATGCTGATTGTGCCTGGCTAGAAGCACAAGAGGAGGAGGAGGTGGGTTTTCCAGTCACACCTCAG
GTACCTTTAAGACCAATGACTTACAAGGCAGCTGTAGATCTTAGCCACTTTTTAAAAGAAAAGGGGGGAC
TGGAAGGGCTAATTCACTCCCAACGAAGACAAGATATCCTTGATCTGTGGATCTACCACACACAAGGCTA
CTTCCCTGATTGGCAGAACTACACACCAGGGCCAGGGATCAGATATCCACTGACCTTTGGATGGTGCTAC
AAGCTAGTACCAGTTGAGCAAGAGAAGGTAGAAGAAGCCAATGAAGGAGAGAACACCCGCTTGTTACACC
CTGTGAGCCTGCATGGGATGGATGACCCGGAGAGAGAAGTATTAGAGTGGAGGTTTGACAGCCGCCTAGC
ATTTCATCACATGGCCCGAGAGCTGCATCCGGACTGTACTGGGTCTCTCTGGTTAGACCAGATCTGAGCC
TGGGAGCTCTCTGGCTAACTAGGGAACCCACTGCTTAAGCCTCAATAAAGCTTGCCTTGAGTGCTTCAAG
TAGTGTGTGCCCGTCTGTTGTGTGACTCTGGTAACTAGAGATCCCTCAGACCCTTTTAGTCAGTGTGGAA
AATCTCTAGCAGGGCCCGTTTAAACCCGCTGATCAGCCTCGACTGTGCCTTCTAGTTGCCAGCCATCTGT
TGTTTGCCCCTCCCCCGTGCCTTCCTTGACCCTGGAAGGTGCCACTCCCACTGTCCTTTCCTAATAAAAT
GAGGAAATTGCATCGCATTGTCTGAGTAGGTGTCATTCTATTCTGGGGGGTGGGGTGGGGCAGGACAGCA
AGGGGGAGGATTGGGAAGACAATAGCAGGCATGCTGGGGATGCGGTGGGCTCTATGGCTTCTGAGGCGGA
AAGAACCAGCTGGGGCTCTAGGGGGTATCCCC
[124 nt withheld, positions 6123-6246]
C
[91 nt withheld, positions 6248-6338]
A
[49 nt withheld, positions 6340-6388]
CCTTTGACGTTGGAGTCCACGTTCTTT
[37 nt withheld, positions 6416-6452]
ACCCTATCTCGGTCTATTCTTTTGATTTATAAGGGATTTTGCCGATTTCGGCCTATTGGTTAAAAAATGA
GCTGATTTAACAAAAATTTAACGCGAATTAATTCTGTGGAATGTGTGTCAGTTAGGGTGTGGAAAGTCCC
CAGGCTCCCCAGCAGGCAGAAGTATGCAAAGCATGCATCTCAATTAGTCAGCAACCAGGTGTGGAAAGTC
CCCAGGCTCCCCAGCAGGCAGAAGTATGCAAAGCATGCATCTCAATTAGTCAGCAACCATAGTCCCGCCC
CTAACTCCGCCCATCCCGCCCCTAACTCCGCCCAGTTCCGCCCATTCTCCGCCCCATGGCTGACTAATTT
TTTTTATTTATGCAGAGGCCGAGGCCGCCTCTGCCTCTGAGCTATTCCAGAAGTAGTGAGGAGGCTTTTT
TGGAGGCCTAGGCTTTTGCAAAAAGCTCCCGGGAGCTTGTATATCCATTTTCGGATCTGATCAGCACGTG
TTGACAATTAATCATCGGCATAGTATATCGGCATAGTATAATACGACAAGGTGAGGAACTAAACCATGGC
CAAGTTGACCAGTGCCGTTCCGGTGCTCACCGCGCGCGACGTCGCCGGAGCGGTCGAGTTCTGGACCGAC
CGGCTCGGGTTCTCCCGGGACTTCGTGGAGGACGACTTCGCCGGTGTGGTCCGGGACGACGTGACCCTGT
TCATCAGCGCGGTCCAGGACCAGGTGGTGCCGGACAACACCCTGGCCTGGGTGTGGGTGCGCGGCCTGGA
CGAGCTGTACGCCGAGTGGTCGGAGGTCGTGTCCACGAACTTCCGGGACGCCTCCGGGCCGGCCATGACC
GAGATCGGCGAGCAGCCGTGGGGGCGGGAGTTCGCCCTGCGCGACCCGGCCGGCAACTGCGTGCACTTCG
TGGCCGAGGAGCAGGACTGACACGTGCTACGAGATTTCGATTCCACCGCCGCCTTCTATGAAAGGTTGGG
CTTCGGAATCGTTTTCCGGGACGCCGGCTGGATGATCCTCCAGCGCGGGGATCTCATGCTGGAGTTCTTC
GCCCACCCCAACTTGTTTATTGCAGCTTATAATGGTTACAAATAAAGCAATAGCATCACAAATTTCACAA
ATAAAGCATTTTTTTCACTGCATTCTAGTTGTGGTTTGTCCAAACTCATCAATGTATCTTATCATGTCTG
TATACCGTCGACCTCTAGCTAGAGCTTGGCGTAATCATGGTCATAGCTGTTTCCTGTGTGAAATTGTTAT
CCGCTCACAATTCCACACAACATACGAGCCGGAAGCATAAAGTGTAAAGCCTGGGGTGCCTAATGAGTGA
GCTAACTCACATTAATTGCGTTGCGCTCACTGCCCGCTTTCCAGTCGGGAAACCTGTCGTGCCAGCTGCA
TTAATGAATCGGCCAACGCGCGGGGAGAGGCGGTTTGCGTATTGGGCGCTCTTCCGCTTCCTCGCTCACT
GACTCGCTGCGCTCGGTCGTTCGGCTGCGGCGAGCGGTATCAGCTCACTCAAAGGCGGTAATACGGTTAT
CCACAGAATCAGGGGATAACGCAGGAAAGAACATGTGAGCAAAAGGCCAGCAAAAGGCCAGGAACCGTAA
AAAGGCCGCGTTGCTGGCGTTTTTCCATAGGCTCCGCCCCCCTGACGAGCATCACAAAAATCGACGCTCA
AGTCAGAGGTGGCGAAACCCGACAGGACTATAAAGATACCAGGCGTTTCCCCCTGGAAGCTCCCTCGTGC
GCTCTCCTGTTCCGACCCTGCCGCTTACCGGATACCTGTCCGCCTTTCTCCCTTCGGGAAGCGTGGCGCT
TTCTCATAGCTCACGCTGTAGGTATCTCAGTTCGGTGTAGGTCGTTCGCTCCAAGCTGGGCTGTGTGCAC
GAACCCCCCGTTCAGCCCGACCGCTGCGCCTTATCCGGTAACTATCGTCTTGAGTCCAACCCGGTAAGAC
ACGACTTATCGCCACTGGCAGCAGCCACTGGTAACAGGATTAGCAGAGCGAGGTATGTAGGCGGTGCTAC
AGAGTTCTTGAAGTGGTGGCCTAACTACGGCTACACTAGAAGAACAGTATTTGGTATCTGCGCTCTGCTG
AAGCCAGTTACCTTCGGAAAAAGAGTTGGTAGCTCTTGATCCGGCAAACAAACCACCGCTGGTAGCGGTG
GTTTTTTTGTTTGCAAGCAGCAGATTACGCGCAGAAAAAAAGGATCTCAAGAAGATCCTTTGATCTTTTC
TACGGGGTCTGACGCTCAGTGGAACGAAAACTCACGTTAAGGGATTTTGGTCATGAGATTATCAAAAAGG
ATCTTCACCTAGATCCTTTTAAATTAAAAATGAAGTTTTAAATCAATCTAAAGTATATATGAGTAAACTT
GGTCTGACAGTTACCAATGCTTAATCAGTGAGGCACCTATCTCAGCGATCTGTCTATTTCGTTCATCCAT
AGTTGCCTGACTCCCCGTCGTGTAGATAACTACGATACGGGAGGGCTTACCATCTGGCCCCAGTGCTGCA
ATGATACCGCGAGACCCACGCTCACCGGCTCCAGATTTATCAGCAATAAACCAGCCAGCCGGAAGGGCCG
AGCGCAGAAGTGGTCCTGCAACTTTATCCGCCTCCATCCAGTCTATTAATTGTTGCCGGGAAGCTAGAGT
AAGTAGTTCGCCAGTTAATAGTTTGCGCAACGTTGTTGCCATTGCTACAGGCATCGTGGTGTCACGCTCG
TCGTTTGGTATGGCTTCATTCAGCTCCGGTTCCCAACGATCAAGGCGAGTTACATGATCCCCCATGTTGT
GCAAAAAAGCGGTTAGCTCCTTCGGTCCTCCGATCGTTGTCAGAAGTAAGTTGGCCGCAGTGTTATCACT
CATGGTTATGGCAGCACTGCATAATTCTCTTACTGTCATGCCATCCGTAAGATGCTTTTCTGTGACTGGT
GAGTACTCAACCAAGTCATTCTGAGAATAGTGTATGCGGCGACCGAGTTGCTCTTGCCCGGCGTCAATAC
GGGATAATACCGCGCCACATAGCAGAACTTTAAAAGTGCTCATCATTGGAAAACGTTCTTCGGGGCGAAA
ACTCTCAAGGATCTTACCGCTGTTGAGATCCAGTTCGATGTAACCCACTCGTGCACCCAACTGATCTTCA
GCATCTTTTACTTTCACCAGCGTTTCTGGGTGAGCAAAAACAGGAAGGCAAAATGCCGCAAAAAAGGGAA
TAAGGGCGACACGGAAATGTTGAATACTCATACTCTTCCTTTTTCAATATTATTGAAGCATTTATCAGGG
TTATTGTCTCATGAGCGGATACATATTTGAATGTATTTAGAAAAATAAACAAATAGGGGTTCCGCGCACA
TTTCCCCGAAAAGTGCCACCTGACG
