>Addgene plasmid #248127 | pFUW-SNAP25B-K40E | depositor partial sequence | sequence record 489209 | SNAP25B-K40E seq using pFUW 5-sequencing primer
TTGTCCGCTAAATTCTGGCCGTTTTTGGCTTTTTTGTTAGACGAAGCTTGGGCTGCAGGTCGACTCTAGA
GGATCGAATTCATGGCCGAGGACGCAGACATGCGCAATGAGCTGGAGGAGATGCAGCGAAGGGCTGACCA
GTTGGCTGATGAGTCGCTGGAAAGCACCCGTCGTATGCTGCAACTGGTTGAAGAGAGTGAAGATGCTGGT
ATCAGGACTTTGGTTATGTTGGATGAACAAGGAGAACAACTGGAACGCATTGAGGAAGGGATGGACCAAA
TCAATAAGGACATGAAAGAAGCAGAAAAGAATTTGACGGACCTAGGAAAATTCTGCGGGCTTTGTGTGTG
TCCCTGTAACAAGCTTAAATCAAGTGATGCTTACAAAAAAGCCTGGGGCAATAATCAGGACGGAGTGGTG
GCCAGCCAGCCTGCTCGTGTAGTGGACGAACGGGAGCAGATGGCCATCAGTGGCGGCTTCATCCGCAGGG
TAACAAATGATGCCCGAGAAAATGAAATGGATGAAAACCTAGAGCAGGTGAGCGGCATCATCGGGAACCT
CCGTCACATGGCCCTGGATATGGGCAATGAGATCGATACACAGAATCGCCAGATCGACAGGATCATGGAG
AAGGCTGATTCCAACAAAACCAGAATTGATGAGGCCAACCAACGTGCAACAAAGATGCTGGGAAGTGGTT
AAGGATCCGTTAACAATTCGATATCAAGCTTATCGATAATCAACCTCTGGATTACAAAATTTGTGAAAGA
TTGACTGGTATTCTTAACTATGTTGCTCCTTTTACGCTATGTGGATACGCTGCTTTAATGCCTTTGTATC
ATGCTATTGCTTCCCGTATGGCTTTCATTTTCTCCTCCTTGTATAAATCCTGG
